Addgene plasmid #103637: LSB-hsa-miR-548j-3p
Purpose: Used to sense miRNA activity using fluorescence based tools. hsa-miR-548j-3p target in 3' UTR of of mKate. miRNA activity can be measured by the repression of mKate2 relative to EBFP2 fluorescent proteins . Plasmid is inherently unstable; please see Depositor Comments
Depositing lab: Ron Weiss. Depositing organization: Massachusetts Institute of Technology. Publication: A mixed antagonistic/synergistic miRNA repression model enables accurate predictions of multi-input miRNA sensor activity. Gam JJ, Babb J, Weiss R. Nat Commun. 2018 Jun 22;9(1):2430. doi: 10.1038/s41467-018-04575-0. PubMed 29934631.
Backbone
  Vector backbone: Low Sensor Backbone (LSB)
  Vector type: Mammalian Expression, Synthetic Biology
Growth in bacteria
  Bacterial resistance: Ampicillin and Kanamycin, 100 & 50 μg/mL
  Growth temperature: 30°C
  Growth strain: NEB Stable
  Copy number: High Copy
Gene/Insert
  Gene/Insert name: hsa-miR-548j-3p target
  Species: H. sapiens (human)
  Entrez Gene: MIR548J (a.k.a. MIRN548J, hsa-mir-548j)
  Promoter: EF-1a
  Cloning method: Gibson Cloning
Terms and licenses: Academic/Nonprofit Terms; Industry Terms: Not Available to Industry
Depositor comments: Please note that this plasmid is inherently unstable due to a repeating poly A element. We recommend performing a diagnostic digest on multiple colonies upon receipt. The depositors would like to note the presence of several discrepancies between the depositor sequence and physical plasmid sequence. In particular, the sequences upstream and downstream of the puromycin coding region have 10 bp insertions which do not affect the ability to perform puromycin selection. The sequences for those regions within the physical plasmids are as follows: Upstream of Puro: GAATTCGACCGCCTGTCTCAAGGTGCCACC; Downstream of Puro: GCTTTGAGACTACGCGTGAATTCACTCCTC. Please contact if you are interested in this plasmid prior to placing an order.
How to cite: LSB-hsa-miR-548j-3p was a gift from Ron Weiss (Addgene plasmid # 103637 ; http://n2t.net/addgene:103637 ; RRID:Addgene_103637)
