[The description below was written by a language model from this plasmid's Addgene catalogue record and pLannotate feature annotations shown in this document.]
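Description:
LSB-hsa-miR-548j-3p is an 11 kb mammalian expression plasmid built on the Low Sensor Backbone (LSB), designed as a two-colour fluorescent sensor of human miR-548j-3p activity. It replicates in E. coli from a high-copy ColE1/pUC-type origin and carries both an ampicillin (β-lactamase) and a kanamycin (aminoglycoside phosphotransferase) resistance gene, so it is maintained under dual selection. A puromycin N-acetyltransferase coding region followed by a rabbit β-globin polyadenylation signal allows puromycin selection in mammalian cells, although the feature table does not annotate a promoter for it.

The payload consists of two parallel transcription units, each driven by the human EF-1α core promoter with its intron A and terminated by a β-globin-derived 3' region and poly(A) signal. Gateway attB4, attB1 and attB2 scars flank the promoter and coding segments. One unit expresses the red fluorescent protein mKate2 and, according to the catalogue entry, carries the miR-548j-3p target in its 3' UTR. This target is not separately annotated, but presumably lies in the unannotated stretch between attB2 and the β-globin sequence. The second unit expresses the blue protein EBFP2 without a target and serves as an internal reference for plasmid delivery and expression. When the miRNA is active in a transfected cell, mKate2 output is repressed relative to EBFP2, so the red-to-blue ratio reports miRNA activity.

The depositor notes that the repeated poly(A) elements make the plasmid inherently unstable. The physical plasmid also differs slightly from the depositor sequence, including short insertions flanking the puromycin coding region that do not affect selection.
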