Features (pLannotate 1.2.2; 28 found; start..end, strand, type, name):
     87..675     -  rep_origin     ori: high-copy-number ColE1/pMB1/pBR322/pUC origin of replication
    846..1706    -  CDS            AmpR: β-lactamase; bla; confers resistance to ampicillin, carbenicillin, and related antibiotics
   1707..1778    -  promoter       AmpR promoter: bla
   1857..2456    +  CDS            PuroR: puromycin N-acetyltransferase; pac from Streptomyces alboniger; confers resistance to puromycin
   2461..2541    +  CDS            HBB (fragment): HBB_PONPY - Experimental evidence at transcript level: Swiss-Prot protein existence level 2. Involved in oxygen transport from the lung to the various peripheral tissues. From Pongo pygmaeus (Bornean orangutan).
   2612..2667    +  polyA_signal   β-globin poly(A) signal: rabbit β-globin polyadenylation signal (Gil and Proudfoot, 1987)
   3646..3666    +  protein_bind   attB4: mutant version of attB; core recombination site for the Gateway® BP reaction BP Clonase™
   3734..3945    +  promoter       EF-1α core promoter: core promoter for human elongation factor EF-1α
   3946..4884    +  intron         EF-1α intron A: intron upstream of the start codon of human EF-1α
   4911..4931    +  protein_bind   attB1: mutant version of attB; core recombination site for the Gateway® BP reaction BP Clonase™
   4951..5646    +  CDS            mKate2: mKate2 is a basic (constitutively fluorescent) red fluorescent protein published in 2009, derived from Entacmaea quadricolor. It is reported to be a rapidly-maturing monomer with moderate acid sensitivity.
   5666..5690    -  protein_bind   attB2: mutant version of attB; recombination site for the Gateway® BP reaction BP Clonase™
   5830..5904    +  CDS            HBB (fragment): HBB_PONPY - Experimental evidence at transcript level: Swiss-Prot protein existence level 2. Involved in oxygen transport from the lung to the various peripheral tissues. From Pongo pygmaeus (Bornean orangutan).
   5975..6030    +  polyA_signal   β-globin poly(A) signal: rabbit β-globin polyadenylation signal (Gil and Proudfoot, 1987)
   6414..6439    +  misc_feature   SA: splice acceptor site
   7111..7131    +  protein_bind   attB4: mutant version of attB; core recombination site for the Gateway® BP reaction BP Clonase™
   7199..7410    +  promoter       EF-1α core promoter: core promoter for human elongation factor EF-1α
   7411..8349    +  intron         EF-1α intron A: intron upstream of the start codon of human EF-1α
   8376..8396    +  protein_bind   attB1: mutant version of attB; core recombination site for the Gateway® BP reaction BP Clonase™
   8407..9123    +  CDS            EBFP2: EBFP2 is a basic (constitutively fluorescent) blue fluorescent protein published in 2007, derived from Aequorea victoria. It is reported to be a rapidly-maturing monomer with moderate acid sensitivity.
   9131..9155    -  protein_bind   attB2: mutant version of attB; recombination site for the Gateway® BP reaction BP Clonase™
   9159..9239    +  CDS            HBB (fragment): HBB_PONPY - Experimental evidence at transcript level: Swiss-Prot protein existence level 2. Involved in oxygen transport from the lung to the various peripheral tissues. From Pongo pygmaeus (Bornean orangutan).
   9310..9365    +  polyA_signal   β-globin poly(A) signal: rabbit β-globin polyadenylation signal (Gil and Proudfoot, 1987)
   9748..9770    -  protein_bind   lac operator (fragment): The lac repressor binds to the lac operator to inhibit transcription in E. coli. This inhibition can be relieved by adding lactose or isopropyl-β-D-thiogalactopyranoside (IPTG). lac repressor encoded by lacI
   9774..9804    -  promoter       lac promoter: promoter for the E. coli lac operon
   9819..9840    -  protein_bind   CAP binding site: CAP binding activates transcription in the presence of cAMP. E. coli catabolite activator protein
   9853..9892    -  CDS            lacI (fragment): lac repressor; lacI; The lac repressor binds to the lac operator to inhibit transcription in E. coli. This inhibition can be relieved by adding lactose or isopropyl-β-D-thiogalactopyranoside (IPTG).
  10065..10874   +  CDS            KanR: aminoglycoside phosphotransferase; aph(3')-Ia; confers resistance to kanamycin in bacteria or G418 (Geneticin®) in eukaryotes
>Addgene plasmid #103637 | LSB-hsa-miR-548j-3p | depositor full sequence | sequence record 196322 | Full Sequence
AATTGAGGGGATAACGCAGGAAAGAACATGTGAGCAAAAGGCCAGCAAAAGGCCAGGAACCGTAAAAAGG
CCGCGTTGCTGGCGTTTTTCCATAGGCTCCGCCCCCCTGACGAGCATCACAAAAATCGACGCTCAAGTCA
GAGGTGGCGAAACCCGACAGGACTATAAAGATACCAGGCGTTTCCCCCTGGAAGCTCCCTCGTGCGCTCT
CCTGTTCCGACCCTGCCGCTTACCGGATACCTGTCCGCCTTTCTCCCTTCGGGAAGCGTGGCGCTTTCTC
ATAGCTCACGCTGTAGGTATCTCAGTTCGGTGTAGGTCGTTCGCTCCAAGCTGGGCTGTGTGCACGAACC
CCCCGTTCAGCCCGACCGCTGCGCCTTATCCGGTAACTATCGTCTTGAGTCCAACCCGGTAAGACACGAC
TTATCGCCACTGGCAGCAGCCACTGGTAACAGGATTAGCAGAGCGAGGTATGTAGGCGGTGCTACAGAGT
TCTTGAAGTGGTGGCCTAACTACGGCTACACTAGAAGAACAGTATTTGGTATCTGCGCTCTGCTGAAGCC
AGTTACCTTCGGAAAAAGAGTTGGTAGCTCTTGATCCGGCAAACAAACCACCGCTGGTAGCGGTGGTTTT
TTTGTTTGCAAGCAGCAGATTACGCGCAGAAAAAAAGGATCTCAAGAAGATCCTTTGATCTTTTCTACGG
GGTCTGACGCTCAGTGGAACGAAAACTCACGTTAAGGGATTTTGGTCATGAGATTATCAAAAAGGATCTT
CACCTAGATCCTTTTAAATTAAAAATGAAGTTTTAAATCAATCTAAAGTATATATGAGTAAACTTGGTCT
GACAGTTACCAATGCTTAATCAGTGAGGCACCTATCTCAGCGATCTGTCTATTTCGTTCATCCATAGTTG
CCTGACTCCCCGTCGTGTAGATAACTACGATACGGGAGGGCTTACCATCTGGCCCCAGTGCTGCAATGAT
ACCGCGAGAACCACGCTCACCGGCTCCAGATTTATCAGCAATAAACCAGCCAGCCGGAAGGGCCGAGCGC
AGAAGTGGTCCTGCAACTTTATCCGCCTCCATCCAGTCTATTAATTGTTGCCGGGAAGCTAGAGTAAGTA
GTTCGCCAGTTAATAGTTTGCGCAACGTTGTTGCCATTGCTACAGGCATCGTGGTGTCACGCTCGTCGTT
TGGTATGGCTTCATTCAGCTCCGGTTCCCAACGATCAAGGCGAGTTACATGATCCCCCATGTTGTGCAAA
AAAGCGGTTAGCTCCTTCGGTCCTCCGATCGTTGTCAGAAGTAAGTTGGCCGCAGTGTTATCACTCATGG
TTATGGCAGCACTGCATAATTCTCTTACTGTCATGCCATCCGTAAGATGCTTTTCTGTGACTGGTGAGTA
CTCAACCAAGTCATTCTGAGAATAGTGTATGCGGCGACCGAGTTGCTCTTGCCCGGCGTCAATACGGGAT
AATACCGCGCCACATAGCAGAACTTTAAAAGTGCTCATCATTGGAAAACGTTCTTCGGGGCGAAAACTCT
CAAGGATCTTACCGCTGTTGAGATCCAGTTCGATGTAACCCACTCGTGCACCCAACTGATCTTCAGCATC
TTTTACTTTCACCAGCGTTTCTGGGTGAGCAAAAACAGGAAGGCAAAATGCCGCAAAAAAGGGAATAAGG
GCGACACGGAAATGTTGAATACTCATACTCTTCCTTTTTCAATATTATTGAAGCATTTATCAGGGTTATT
GTCTCATGAGCGGATACATATTTGAATGTAGCTCCGAATTTCTCGAGGGCTTGTCGACGACGGCGGTCTC
CGTCGTCAGGATCATGAATTCGACCCGCCTGCCACCATGACCGAGTACAAGCCCACGGTGCGCCTCGCCA
CCCGCGACGACGTCCCCCGGGCCGTACGCACCCTCGCCGCCGCGTTCGCCGACTACCCCGCCACGCGCCA
CACCGTCGACCCGGACCGCCACATCGAGCGGGTCACCGAGCTGCAAGAACTCTTCCTCACGCGCGTCGGG
CTCGACATCGGCAAGGTGTGGGTCGCGGACGACGGCGCCGCGGTGGCGGTCTGGACCACGCCGGAGAGCG
TCGAAGCGGGGGCGGTGTTCGCCGAGATCGGCCCGCGCATGGCCGAGTTGAGCGGTTCCCGGCTGGCCGC
GCAGCAACAGATGGAAGGCCTCCTGGCGCCGCACCGGCCCAAGGAGCCCGCGTGGTTCCTGGCCACCGTC
GGCGTCTCGCCCGACCACCAGGGCAAGGGTCTGGGCAGCGCCGTCGTGCTCCCCGGAGTGGAGGCGGCCG
AGCGCGCCGGGGTGCCCGCCTTCCTGGAGACATCCGCGCCCCGCAACCTCCCCTTCTACGAGCGGCTCGG
CTTCACCGTCACCGCCGACGTCGAGGTGCCCGAAGGACCGCGCACCTGGTGCATGACCCGCAAGCCCGGT
GCCTGATACGCGTGAATTCACTCCTCAGGTGCAGGCTGCCTATCAGAAGGTGGTGGCTGGTGTGGCCAAT
GCCCTGGCTCACAAATACCACTGAGATCTTTTTCCCTCTGCCAAAAATTATGGGGACATCATGAAGCCCC
TTGAGCATCTGACTTCTGGCTAATAAAGGAAATTTATTTTCATTGCAATAGTGTGTTGGAATTTTTTGTG
TCTCTCACTCGGAAGGACATATGGGAGGGCAAATCATTTAAAACATCAGAATGAGTATTTGGTTTAGAGT
TTGGCAACATATGCCCATATGCTGGCTGCCATGAACAAAGGTTGGCTATAAAGAGGTCATCAGTATATGA
AACAGCCCCCTGCTGTCCATTCCTTATTCCATAGAAAAGCCTTGACTTGAGGTTAGATTTTTTTTATATT
TTGTTTTGTGTTATTTTTTTCTTTAACATCCCTAAAATTTTCCTTACATGTTTTACTAGCCAGATTTTTC
CTCCTCTCCTGACTACTCCCAGTCATAGCTGTCCCTCTTCTCTTATGGAGATCCCTCGACCTGCAGCCCA
AGCTTGAATTCTCTAGAATTACCCTGTTATCCCTATGCTTGGTTTACCGAGCTCTTATTGGTTTTCAAAC
TTCATTGACTGTGCCCAACGCGCCTGGGAGCTCACGGGGACAGCCCCCCCCCAAAGCCCCCAGGGATGTA
ATTACGTCCCTCCCCCGCTAGGGGGCAGCAGCGAGCCGCCCGGGGCTCCGCTCCGGTCCGGCGCTCCCCC
CGCATCCCCGAGCCGGCAGCGTGCGGGGACAGCCCGGGCACGGGGAAGGTGGCACGGGATCGCTTTCCTC
TGAACGCTTCTCGCTGCTCTTTGAGCCTGCAGACACCTGGGGGGATACGGGGAAAAAGCTAGGCTGAAAG
ACCGGTTCTTAGAATGACACGCGCCTGGGAGCTCACGGGGACAGCCCCCCCCCAAAGCCCCCAGGGATGT
AATTACGTCCCTCCCCCGCTAGGGGGCAGCAGCGAGCCGCCCGGGGCTCCGCTCCGGTCCGGCGCTCCCC
CCGCATCCCCGAGCCGGCAGCGTGCGGGGACAGCCCGGGCACGGGGAAGGTGGCACGGGATCGCTTTCCT
CTGAACGCTTCTCGCTGCTCTTTGAGCCTGCAGACACCTGGGGGGATACGGGGAAAAAGCTAACTTCTGA
GACGACAACTTTGTATAGAAAAGTTGGCTCCGAATTCGCCCTTGACAGCAGAGATCCAGTTTGGTTAATT
AATTGGCTCCGGTGCCCGTCAGTGGGCAGAGCGCACATCGCCCACAGTCCCCGAGAAGTTGTGGGGAGGG
GTCGGCAATTGAACCGGTGCCTAGAGAAGGTGGCGCGGGGTAAACTGGGAAAGTGATGTCGTGTACTGGC
TCCGCCTTTTTCCCGAGGGTGGGGGAGAACCGTATATAAGTGCAGTAGTCGCCGTGAACGTTCTTTTTCG
CAACGGGTTTGCCGCCAGAACACAGGTAAGTGCCGTGTGTGGTTCCCGCGGGCCTGGCCTCTTTACGGGT
TATGGCCCTTGCGTGCCTTGAATTACTTCCACCTGGCTGCAGTACGTGATTCTTGATCCCGAGCTTCGGG
TTGGAAGTGGGTGGGAGAGTTCGAGGCCTTGCGCTTAAGGAGCCCCTTCGCCTCGTGCTTGAGTTGAGGC
CTGGCCTGGGCGCTGGGGCCGCCGCGTGCGAATCTGGTGGCACCTTCGCGCCTGTCTCGCTGCTTTCGAT
AAGTCTCTAGCCATTTAAAATTTTTGATGACCTGCTGCGACGCTTTTTTTCTGGCAAGATAGTCTTGTAA
ATGCGGGCCAAGATCTGCACACTGGTATTTCGGTTTTTGGGGCCGCGGGCGGCGACGGGGCCCGTGCGTC
CCAGCGCACATGTTCGGCGAGGCGGGGCCTGCGAGCGCGGCCACCGAGAATCGGACGGGGGTAGTCTCAA
GCTGGCCGGCCTGCTCTGGTGCCTGGCCTCGCGCCGCCGTGTATCGCCCCGCCCTGGGCGGCAAGGCTGG
CCCGGTCGGCACCAGTTGCGTGAGCGGAAAGATGGCCGCTTCCCGGCCCTGCTGCAGGGAGCTCAAAATG
GAGGACGCGGCGCTCGGGAGAGCGGGCGGGTGAGTCACCCACACAAAGGAAAAGGGCCTTTCCGTCCTCA
GCCGTCGCTTCATGTGACTCCACGGAGTACCGGGCGCCGTCCAGGCACCTCGATTAGTTCTCGAGCTTTT
GGAGTACGTCGTCTTTAGGTTGGGGGGAGGGGTTTTATGCGATGGAGTTTCCCCACACTGAGTGGGTGGA
GACTGAAGTTAGGCCAGCTTGGCACTTGATGTAATTCTCCTTGGAATTTGCCCTTTTTGAGTTTGGATCT
TGGTTCATTCTCAAGCCTCAGACAGTGGTTCAAAGTTTTTTTCTTCCATTTCAGGTGTCGTGAGAAGGGC
GAATTCGACCCAAGTTTGTACAAAAAAGCAGGCTGGATCCAGGTGCCACCATGGTGAGCGAGCTGATTAA
GGAGAACATGCACATGAAGCTGTACATGGAGGGCACCGTGAACAACCACCACTTCAAGTGCACATCCGAG
GGCGAAGGCAAGCCCTACGAGGGCACCCAGACCATGAGAATCAAGGCGGTCGAGGGCGGCCCTCTCCCCT
TCGCCTTCGACATCCTGGCTACCAGCTTCATGTACGGCAGCAAAACCTTCATCAACCACACCCAGGGCAT
CCCCGACTTCTTTAAGCAGTCCTTCCCCGAGGGCTTCACATGGGAGAGAGTCACCACATACGAAGATGGG
GGCGTGCTGACCGCTACCCAGGACACCAGCCTCCAGGACGGCTGCCTCATCTACAACGTCAAGATCAGAG
GGGTGAACTTCCCATCCAACGGCCCTGTGATGCAGAAGAAAACACTCGGCTGGGAGGCCTCCACCGAGAC
ACTGTACCCCGCTGACGGCGGCCTGGAAGGCAGAGCCGACATGGCCCTGAAGCTCGTGGGCGGGGGCCAC
CTGATCTGCAACCTTAAGACCACATACAGATCCAAGAAACCCGCTAAGAACCTCAAGATGCCCGGCGTCT
ACTATGTGGACAGGAGACTGGAAAGAATCAAGGAGGCCGACAAAGAGACATACGTCGAGCAGCACGAGGT
GGCTGTGGCCAGATACTGCGACCTCCCTAGCAAACTGGGGCACAAACTTAATTGAGAATTCTACCACCCA
GCTTTCTTGTACAAAGTGGTACGTCTCAAGACCAGAGGTCTCTGCTTACTAAAGCGCAAAAGTAATGCAG
TTTTTGGCAAAAGTAATGCAGTTTTTGGCAAAAGTAATGCAGTTTTTGGCAAAAGTAATGCAGTTTTTGC
AACCAGAAGAGACCTGTGCTTCACTCCTCAGGTGCAGGCTGCCTATCAGAAGGTGGTGGCTGGTGTGGCC
AATGCCCTGGCTCACAAATACCACTGAGATCTTTTTCCCTCTGCCAAAAATTATGGGGACATCATGAAGC
CCCTTGAGCATCTGACTTCTGGCTAATAAAGGAAATTTATTTTCATTGCAATAGTGTGTTGGAATTTTTT
GTGTCTCTCACTCGGAAGGACATATGGGAGGGCAAATCATTTAAAACATCAGAATGAGTATTTGGTTTAG
AGTTTGGCAACATATGCCCATATGCTGGCTGCCATGAACAAAGGTTGGCTATAAAGAGGTCATCAGTATA
TGAAACAGCCCCCTGCTGTCCATTCCTTATTCCATAGAAAAGCCTTGACTTGAGGTTAGATTTTTTTTAT
ATTTTGTTTTGTGTTATTTTTTTCTTTAACATCCCTAAAATTTTCCTTACATGTTTTACTAGCCAGATTT
TTCCTCCTCTCCTGACTACTCCCAGTCATAGCTGTCCCTCTTCTCTTATGGAGATCCCGAGCGGTGCGTT
TTTATGCTTGTAGTATTGTATAATGTTTTTAAGATCCAAGCTTCTGACCTCTTCTCTTCCTCCCACAGGG
CCTCGAGACAATTGCATCGATGGTACCAGTGAAAGTCTGCAATGAATTCGAGTTGGCGCGCCTGTCATTC
TAAATCTCTCTTTCAGCCTAAAGCTTTTTCCCCGTATCCCCCCAGGTGTCTGCAGGCTCAAAGAGCAGCG
AGAAGCGTTCAGAGGAAAGCGATCCCGTGCCACCTTCCCCGTGCCCGGGCTGTCCCCGCACGCTGCCGGC
TCGGGGATGCGGGGGGAGCGCCGGACCGGAGCGGAGCCCCGGGCGGCTCGCTGCTGCCCCCTAGCGGGGG
AGGGACGTAATTACATCCCTGGGGGCTTTGGGAGGGGGCTGTCCCCGTGAGCTCCCAGGCGCGCCTGTCA
TTCTAAATCTCTCTTTCAGCCTAAAGCTTTTTCCCCGTATCCCCCCAGGTGTCTGCAGGCTCAAAGAGCA
GCGAGAAGCGTTCAGAGGAAAGCGATCCCGTGCCACCTTCCCCGTGCCCGGGCTGTCCCCGCACGCTGCC
GGCTCGGGGATGCGGGGGGAGCGCCGGACCGGAGCGGAGCCCCGGGCGGCTCGCTGCTGCCCCCTAGCGG
GGGAGGGACGTAATTACATCCCTGGGGGCTTTGGGGGGGGGCTGTCCCCGTGAGCTCCCAGGCGCGCCAA
CTCGGTACCGTATCGATGTCGACGTTAACGCTAGTGATATCAACTTTGTATAGAAAAGTTGGCTCCGAAT
TCGCCCTTGACAGCAGAGATCCAGTTTGGTTAATTAATTGGCTCCGGTGCCCGTCAGTGGGCAGAGCGCA
CATCGCCCACAGTCCCCGAGAAGTTGTGGGGAGGGGTCGGCAATTGAACCGGTGCCTAGAGAAGGTGGCG
CGGGGTAAACTGGGAAAGTGATGTCGTGTACTGGCTCCGCCTTTTTCCCGAGGGTGGGGGAGAACCGTAT
ATAAGTGCAGTAGTCGCCGTGAACGTTCTTTTTCGCAACGGGTTTGCCGCCAGAACACAGGTAAGTGCCG
TGTGTGGTTCCCGCGGGCCTGGCCTCTTTACGGGTTATGGCCCTTGCGTGCCTTGAATTACTTCCACCTG
GCTGCAGTACGTGATTCTTGATCCCGAGCTTCGGGTTGGAAGTGGGTGGGAGAGTTCGAGGCCTTGCGCT
TAAGGAGCCCCTTCGCCTCGTGCTTGAGTTGAGGCCTGGCCTGGGCGCTGGGGCCGCCGCGTGCGAATCT
GGTGGCACCTTCGCGCCTGTCTCGCTGCTTTCGATAAGTCTCTAGCCATTTAAAATTTTTGATGACCTGC
TGCGACGCTTTTTTTCTGGCAAGATAGTCTTGTAAATGCGGGCCAAGATCTGCACACTGGTATTTCGGTT
TTTGGGGCCGCGGGCGGCGACGGGGCCCGTGCGTCCCAGCGCACATGTTCGGCGAGGCGGGGCCTGCGAG
CGCGGCCACCGAGAATCGGACGGGGGTAGTCTCAAGCTGGCCGGCCTGCTCTGGTGCCTGGCCTCGCGCC
GCCGTGTATCGCCCCGCCCTGGGCGGCAAGGCTGGCCCGGTCGGCACCAGTTGCGTGAGCGGAAAGATGG
CCGCTTCCCGGCCCTGCTGCAGGGAGCTCAAAATGGAGGACGCGGCGCTCGGGAGAGCGGGCGGGTGAGT
CACCCACACAAAGGAAAAGGGCCTTTCCGTCCTCAGCCGTCGCTTCATGTGACTCCACGGAGTACCGGGC
GCCGTCCAGGCACCTCGATTAGTTCTCGAGCTTTTGGAGTACGTCGTCTTTAGGTTGGGGGGAGGGGTTT
TATGCGATGGAGTTTCCCCACACTGAGTGGGTGGAGACTGAAGTTAGGCCAGCTTGGCACTTGATGTAAT
TCTCCTTGGAATTTGCCCTTTTTGAGTTTGGATCTTGGTTCATTCTCAAGCCTCAGACAGTGGTTCAAAG
TTTTTTTCTTCCATTTCAGGTGTCGTGAGAAGGGCGAATTCGACCCAAGTTTGTACAAAAAAGCAGGCTC
GCCACCATGGTGAGCAAGGGCGAGGAGCTGTTCACCGGGGTGGTGCCCATCCTGGTCGAGCTGGACGGCG
ACGTAAACGGCCACAAGTTCAGCGTGAGGGGCGAGGGCGAGGGCGATGCCACCAACGGCAAGCTGACCCT
GAAGTTCATCTGCACCACCGGCAAGCTGCCCGTGCCCTGGCCCACCCTCGTGACCACCCTGAGCCACGGC
GTGCAGTGCTTCGCCCGCTACCCCGACCACATGAAGCAGCACGACTTCTTCAAGTCCGCCATGCCCGAAG
GCTACGTCCAGGAGCGCACCATCTTCTTCAAGGACGACGGCACCTACAAGACCCGCGCCGAGGTGAAGTT
CGAGGGCGACACCCTAGTGAACCGCATCGAGCTGAAGGGCGTCGACTTCAAGGAGGACGGCAACATCCTG
GGGCACAAGCTGGAGTACAACTTCAACAGCCACAACATCTATATCATGGCCGTCAAGCAGAAGAACGGCA
TCAAGGTGAACTTCAAGATCCGCCACAACGTGGAGGACGGCAGCGTGCAGCTCGCCGACCACTACCAGCA
GAACACCCCCATCGGCGACGGCCCCGTGCTGCTGCCCGACAGCCACTACCTGAGCACCCAGTCCGTGCTG
AGCAAAGACCCCAACGAGAAGCGCGATCACATGGTCCTGCTGGAGTTCCGCACCGCCGCCGGGATCACTC
TCGGCATGGACGAGCTGTACAAGTAATACCACCCAGCTTTCTTGTACAAAGTGGTACGCGTGAATTCACT
CCTCAGGTGCAGGCTGCCTATCAGAAGGTGGTGGCTGGTGTGGCCAATGCCCTGGCTCACAAATACCACT
GAGATCTTTTTCCCTCTGCCAAAAATTATGGGGACATCATGAAGCCCCTTGAGCATCTGACTTCTGGCTA
ATAAAGGAAATTTATTTTCATTGCAATAGTGTGTTGGAATTTTTTGTGTCTCTCACTCGGAAGGACATAT
GGGAGGGCAAATCATTTAAAACATCAGAATGAGTATTTGGTTTAGAGTTTGGCAACATATGCCCATATGC
TGGCTGCCATGAACAAAGGTTGGCTATAAAGAGGTCATCAGTATATGAAACAGCCCCCTGCTGTCCATTC
CTTATTCCATAGAAAAGCCTTGACTTGAGGTTAGATTTTTTTTATATTTTGTTTTGTGTTATTTTTTTCT
TTAACATCCCTAAAATTTTCCTTACATGTTTTACTAGCCAGATTTTTCCTCCTCTCCTGACTACTCCCAG
TCATAGCTGTCCCTCTTCTCTTATGGAGATCCCTCGACCTGCAGCCCAAGCTTGGCGTAATCATGGTCAT
AGCTGTTTCCTGTGTGAAATTGTTATCCGCTCACAATTCCACACAACATACGAGCCGGAAGCATAAAGTG
TAAAGCCTGGGGTGCCTAATGAGTGAGCTAACTCACATTAATTGCGTTGCGCTCACTGCCCGCTTTCCAG
TCGGGAAACCTGTCGTGCCAGCGGATCGACAGTACTAAGCTTGGTCTAATACCCAATCTCTCGTCTTATC
CAGATGTTTTATACGCCTCTGGCCCGTGTCTCAAAATCTCTGATGTTACATTGCACAAGATAAAATAATA
TCATCATGAACAATAAAACTGTCTGCTTACATAAACAGTAATACAAGGGGTGTTATGAGCCATATTCAAC
GGGAAACGTCGAGGCCGCGATTAAATTCCAACATGGATGCTGATTTATATGGGTATAAATGGGCTCGCGA
TAATGTCGGGCAATCAGGTGCGACAATCTATCGCTTGTATGGGAAGCCCGATGCGCCAGAGTTGTTTCTG
AAACATGGCAAAGGTAGCGTTGCCAATGATGTTACAGATGAGATGGTCAGACTAAACTGGCTGACGGAAT
TTATGCCTCTTCCGACCATCAAGCATTTTATCCGTACTCCTGATGATGCATGGTTACTCACCACTGCGAT
CCCCGGAAAAACAGCATTCCAGGTATTAGAAGAATATCCTGATTCAGGTGAAAATATTGTTGATGCGCTG
GCAGTGTTCCTGCGCCGGTTGCATTCGATTCCTGTTTGTAATTGTCCTTTTAACAGCGATCGCGTATTTC
GTCTCGCTCAGGCGCAATCACGAATGAATAACGGTTTGGTTGATGCGAGTGATTTTGATGACGAGCGTAA
TGGCTGGCCTGTTGAACAAGTCTGGAAAGAAATGCATAAACTTTTGCCATTCTCACCGGATTCAGTCGTC
ACTCATGGTGATTTCTCACTTGATAACCTTATTTTTGACGAGGGGAAATTAATAGGTTGTATTGATGTTG
GACGAGTCGGAATCGCAGACCGATACCAGGATCTTGCCATCCTATGGAACTGCCTCGGTGAGTTTTCTCC
TTCATTACAGAAACGGCTTTTTCAAAAATATGGTATTGATAATCCTGATATGAATAAATTGCAGTTTCAT
TTGATGCTCGATGAGTTTTTCTAATCAGAATTGGTTAATTGGTTGTAACACTGGCAGAGCATTACGCTGA
CTTGACGGGACGGCGCAAGCTCATGACCAAAATCCCTTAACGTGAGTTACGCGTCGTTCCACTGAGCGTC
AGAGGTATCACTAGTATTACAGAGGTAAGTTATAACAGTCGCCTAACCC
