>Addgene plasmid #103637 | LSB-hsa-miR-548j-3p | depositor partial sequence | sequence record 196323 | hsa-miR-548j-3p target
GCAAAAGTAATGCAGTTTTTG
